>Addgene plasmid #217596 | DVK_pBR322_GH | addgene full sequence | sequence record 444676 | Addgene NGS Result
GGACAATTACAAACAGGAATCGAATGCAACCGGCGCAGGAACACTGCCAGCGCATCAACAATATTTTCAC
CTGAATCAGGATATTCTTCTAATACCTGGAATGCTGTTTTCCCGGGGATCGCAGTGGTGAGTAACCATGC
ATCATCAGGAGTACGGATAAAATGCTTGATGGTCGGAAGAGGCATAAATTCCGTCAGCCAGTTTAGTCTG
ACCATCTCATCTGTAACATCATTGGCAACGCTACCTTTGCCATGTTTCAGAAACAACTCTGGCGCATCGG
GCTTCCCATACAATCGATAGATTGTCGCACCTGATTGCCCGACATTATCGCGAGCCCATTTATACCCATA
TAAATCAGCATCCATGTTGGAATTTAATCGCGGCCTGGAGCAAGACGTTTCCCGTTGAATATGGCTCATA
ACACCCCTTGTATTACTGTTTATGTAAGCAGACAGTTTTATTGTTCATGATGATATATTTTTATCTTGTG
CAATGTAACATCAGAGATTTTGAGACACAACGTGGCTTTGTTGAATAAATCGAACTTTTGCTGAGTTGAA
GGATCAGCTCGAGTGCCACCTGACGTCTAAGAAACCATTATTATCATGACATTAACCTATAAAAATAGGC
GTATCACGAGGCAGAATTTCAGATAAAAAAAATCCTTAGCTTTCGCTAAGGATGATTTCTGGAATTCGCG
GCCGCTTCTAGAGACTAGTGGAAGACATTGCCAGAGACCTGCACCATATGCGGTGTGAAATACCGCACAG
ATGCGTAAGGAGAAAATACCGCATCAGGCGCCATTCGCCATTCAGGCTGCGCAACTGTTGGGAAGGGCGA
TCGGTGCGGGCCTCTTCGCTATTACGCCAGCTGGCGAAAGGGGGATGTGCTGCAAGGCGATTAAGTTGGG
TAACGCCAGGGTTTTCCCAGTCACGACGTTGTAAAACGACGGCCAGTGAATTCGAGCTCGGTACCCGGGG
ATCCTCTAGAGTCGACCTGCAGGCATGCAAGCTTGGCGTAATCATGGTCATAGCTGTTTCCTGTGTGAAA
TTGTTATCCGCTCACAATTCCACACAACATACGAGCCGGAAGCATAAAGTGTAAAGCCTGGGGTGCCTAA
TGAGTGAGCTAACTCACATTAATTGCGTTGCGCTCACTGCCCGCTTTCCAGTCGGGAAACCTGTCGTGCC
AGCTGCATTAATGAATCGGCCAACGCGCGGGGGTCTCTACTAATGTCTTCTAACACCTACATCTGTATTA
ACGAAGCGCTGGCATTGACCCTGAGTGATTTTTCTCTGGTCCCGCCGCATCCATACCGCCAGTTGTTTAC
CCTCACAACGTTCCAGTAACCGGGCATGTTCATCATCAGTAACCCGTATCGTGAGCATCCTCTCTCGTTT
CATCGGTATCATTACCCCATGAACAGAAATCCCCCTTACACGGAGGCATCAGTGACCAAACAGAAAAAAA
CCGCCCTTAACATGGCCCGCTTTATCAGAAGCCAGACATTAACGCTTCTGGAGAAACTCAACGAGCTGGA
CGCGGATGAACAGGCAGACATCTGTGAATCGCTTCACGACCACGCTGATGAGCTTTACCGCAGCTGCCTC
GCGCGTTTCGGTGATGACGGTGAAAACCTCTGACACATGCAGCTCCCGGCGACGGTCACAGCTTGTCTGT
AAGCGGATGCCGGGAGCAGACAAGCCCGTCAGGGCGCGTCAGCGGGTGTTGGCGGGTGTCGGGGCGCAGC
CATGACCCAGTCACGTAGCGATAGCGGAGTGTATACTGGCTTAACTATGCGGCATCAGAGCAGATTGTAC
TGAGAGTGCACCATTGCGGTGTGAAATACCGCACAGATGCGTAAGGAGAAAATACCGCATCAGGCGCTCT
TCCGCTTCCTCGCTCACTGACTCGCTGCGCTCGGTCGTTCGGCTGCGGCGAGCGGTATCAGCTCACTCAA
AGGCGGTAATACGGTTATCCACAGAATCAGGGGATAACGCAGGAAAGAACATGTGAGCAAAAGGCCAGCA
AAAGGCCAGGAACCGTAAAAAGGCCGCGTTGCTGGCGTTTTTCCATAGGCTCCGCCCCCCTGACGAGCAT
CACAAAAATCGACGCTCAAGTCAGAGGTGGCGAAACCCGACAGGACTATAAAGATACCAGGCGTTTCCCC
CTGGAAGCTCCCTCGTGCGCTCTCCTGTTCCGACCCTGCCGCTTACCGGATACCTGTCCGCCTTTCTCCC
TTCGGGAAGCGTGGCGCTTTCTCATAGCTCACGCTGTAGGTATCTCAGTTCGGTGTAGGTCGTTCGCTCC
AAGCTGGGCTGTGTGCACGAACCCCCCGTTCAGCCCGACCGCTGCGCCTTATCCGGTAACTATCGTCTTG
AGTCCAACCCGGTAAGACACGACTTATCGCCACTGGCAGCAGCCACTGGTAACAGGATTAGCAGAGCGAG
GTATGTAGGCGGTGCTACAGAGTTCTTGAAGTGGTGGCCTAACTACGGCTACACTAGAAGGACAGTATTT
GGTATCTGCGCTCTGCTGAAGCCAGTTACCTTCGGAAAAAGAGTTGGTAGCTCTTGATCCGGCAAACAAA
CCACCGCTGGTAGCGGTGGTTTTTTTGTTTGCAAGCAGCAGATTACGCGCAGAAAAAAAGGATCTCAAGA
AGATCCTTTGATCTTTTCTACCGGTCCGTCCAAAAAAAAAGGCTCCAAAAGGAGCCTTTAATTGTATCGG
TGATTAGAAAAACTCATCGAGCATCAAATGAAACTGCAATTTATTCATATCAGGATTATCAATACCATAT
TTTTGAAAAAGCCGTTTCTGTAATGAAGGAGAAAACTCACCGAGGCAGTTCCATAGGATGGCAAGATCCT
GGTATCGGTCTGCGATTCCGACTCGTCCAACATCAATACAACCTATTAATTTCCCCTCGTCAAAAATAAG
GTTATCAAGTGAGAAATCACCATGAGTGACGACTGAATCCGGTGAGAATGGCAAAAGCTTATGCATTTCT
TTCCAGACTTGTTCAACAGGCCAGCCATTACGCTCGTCATCAAAATCACTCGCATCAACCAAACCGTTAT
TCATTCGTGATTGCGCCTGAGCAAGACGAAATACGCGATCGCTGTTAAAA
Features (pLannotate 1.2.2; 15 found; start..end, strand, type, name):
    646..689     -  terminator     bacterial terminator: putative bacterial transcription terminator
    692..713     +  misc_feature   BioBrick prefix: BioBrick prefix for parts that do not start with "ATG"
    740..798     +  misc_feature   bom (fragment): basis of mobility region from pBR322
    804..961     -  CDS            lacZα (fragment): LacZα fragment of β-galactosidase; lacZ fragment
    958..1014    +  misc_feature   MCS: pUC18/19 multiple cloning site
   1051..1067    -  protein_bind   lac operator: The lac repressor binds to the lac operator to inhibit transcription in E. coli. This inhibition can be relieved by adding lactose or isopropyl-β-D-thiogalactopyranoside (IPTG). lac repressor encoded by lacI
   1075..1105    -  promoter       lac promoter: promoter for the E. coli lac operon
   1120..1141    -  protein_bind   CAP binding site: CAP binding activates transcription in the presence of cAMP. E. coli catabolite activator protein
   1154..1222    -  CDS            lacI (fragment): lac repressor; lacI; The lac repressor binds to the lac operator to inhibit transcription in E. coli. This inhibition can be relieved by adding lactose or isopropyl-β-D-thiogalactopyranoside (IPTG).
   1302..1412    -  CDS            mbeC (fragment): MBEC_ECOLX - Experimental evidence at protein level: Swiss-Prot protein existence level 1. Required for efficient mobilization of ColE1 plasmid and is thus essential to promote the specific transfer of the plasmid during conjugation. Probably functions by inducing DNA bending, helping the MbeA relaxase to melt the DNA around the nic site and cleave the phosphodiester bond. Binds specifically double-stranded DNA (dsDNA) containing the ColE1 oriT but does not recognize the inverted repeat (IR). From Escherichia coli.
   1452..1643    +  CDS            rop: Rop protein, which maintains plasmids at low copy number; rop
   1745..1884    +  misc_feature   bom: basis of mobility region from pBR322
   2070..2658    -  rep_origin     ori: high-copy-number ColE1/pMB1/pBR322/pUC origin of replication
   2689..2728    -  terminator     fd terminator: central terminator from bacteriophage fd (Otsuka and Kunisawa, 1982)
   2734..419     -  CDS            KanR (across the origin): aminoglycoside phosphotransferase; aph(3')-Ia; confers resistance to kanamycin in bacteria or G418 (Geneticin®) in eukaryotes
