[The description below was written by a language model from this plasmid's Addgene catalogue record and pLannotate feature annotations shown in this document.]
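Description:
DVK_pBR322_GH is an empty destination vector for the CIDAR MoClo (Golden Gate-style modular cloning) system in E. coli, built on the DVK backbone and catalogued as a synthetic biology vector. The sequenced plasmid is about 3.1 kb. It is selected with kanamycin through an aph(3')-Ia aminoglycoside phosphotransferase gene. It replicates from a pBR322-type ColE1/pMB1 origin. The feature table also shows an intact rop gene, whose product holds copy number down, and the pBR322 basis-of-mobility (bom) region, consistent with the record's "low copy" designation. A short mbeC fragment and a second partial bom hit probably reflect sequence carried over with the pBR322 replication region rather than functional elements.

The cloning site is a lacZα dropout cassette. It comprises a lacZα fragment with a pUC-type multiple cloning site, driven by the lac promoter with its operator and CAP binding site, plus a residual lacI fragment upstream. In MoClo destination vectors, this cassette is normally excised by a Type IIS restriction enzyme and replaced by the assembled parts, which allows blue/white screening for correct clones. The record states that the vector carries the G and H CIDAR MoClo overhangs for level 1 construct cloning, so it defines one position-specific slot for a transcription unit that can later be combined with others. The specific restriction enzyme sites are not annotated. A BioBrick prefix and a putative bacterial terminator flank one side of the cassette, and an fd phage terminator lies between the origin and the kanamycin gene, presumably insulating against read-through.

The plasmid carries no insert. It belongs to a set of MoClo-compatible vectors for modular protein expression in E. coli, here offering a lower-copy pBR322 origin.
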