Addgene plasmid #217596: DVK_pBR322_GH
Purpose: (Empty Backbone) Destination vector with kanamycin resistance and pBR322 origin of replication. Carries G-H CIDAR MoClo overhangs for level 1 construct cloning.
Depositing lab: Wei Huang. Depositing organization: University of Oxford. Publication: Construction and Characterization of MoClo-Compatible Vectors for Modular Protein Expression in E. coli. Nielsen JR, Lewis MJ, Huang WE. ACS Synth Biol. 2025 Jan 12. doi: 10.1021/acssynbio.4c00564. PubMed 39801078.
Backbone
  Vector backbone: DVK
  Vector type: Synthetic Biology
Growth in bacteria
  Bacterial resistance: Kanamycin, 50 μg/mL
  Growth temperature: 37°C
  Growth strain: DH5alpha
  Copy number: Low Copy
Gene/Insert
  Gene/Insert name: None
  Mutation: None
Terms and licenses: Academic/Nonprofit Terms; Industry Terms: Not Available to Industry
How to cite: DVK_pBR322_GH was a gift from Wei Huang (Addgene plasmid # 217596 ; http://n2t.net/addgene:217596 ; RRID:Addgene_217596)
